Addgene plasmid #220080: iRFP713-FRB-Fis1tail
Purpose: FRB targeted to the mitochondria with the tail of the mitochondrial outer membrane protein Fis1 with an iRFP fluorophore
Depositing lab: Gerry Hammond. Depositing organization: University of Pittsburgh (University, School of Medicine, and Cancer Institute). Publication: Orthogonal Targeting of SAC1 to Mitochondria Implicates ORP2 as a Major Player in PM PI4P Turnover. Doyle CP, Rectenwald A, Timple L, Hammond GRV. Contact (Thousand Oaks). 2024 Feb 7;7:25152564241229272. doi: 10.1177/25152564241229272. eCollection 2024 Jan-Dec. PubMed 38327560.
Backbone
  Vector backbone: piRFP-C1
  Vector type: Mammalian Expression
Growth in bacteria
  Bacterial resistance: Kanamycin, 50 μg/mL
  Growth temperature: 37°C
  Growth strain: DH5alpha
  Copy number: High Copy
Gene/Insert
  Gene/Insert name: FRB-Fis1tail
  Species: H. sapiens (human)
  Cloning method: Gibson Cloning
Terms and licenses: Academic/Nonprofit Terms; Industry Terms: Not Available to Industry
How to cite: iRFP713-FRB-Fis1tail was a gift from Gerry Hammond (Addgene plasmid # 220080 ; http://n2t.net/addgene:220080 ; RRID:Addgene_220080)
