[The description below was written by a language model from this plasmid's Addgene catalogue record and pLannotate feature annotations shown in this document.]
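Description:
iRFP713-FRB-Fis1tail is a mammalian expression plasmid of about 5.4 kb built on the piRFP-C1 backbone, a C1-style vector in which the fluorescent protein sits upstream of the cloning site so that inserts are fused to its C-terminus. It is propagated in E. coli from a high-copy ColE1/pUC-type origin and selected with kanamycin. The single NeoR/KanR (Tn5 aminoglycoside phosphotransferase) gene is preceded by both a bacterial bla promoter and the SV40 enhancer/early promoter and is followed by the HSV TK polyadenylation signal, so the same marker can also confer G418 resistance in mammalian cells. An f1 origin is also present. The short large T antigen, ble and bGH poly(A) fragments in the annotation appear to be backbone remnants rather than functional parts.

The expression cassette uses the human CMV immediate-early enhancer and promoter and ends with the SV40 poly(A) signal. It encodes a three-part fusion. First comes iRFP713, a near-infrared fluorescent protein derived from Rhodopseudomonas palustris that needs biliverdin as a cofactor. Next is FRB, the FKBP-rapamycin binding domain of human FRAP (mTOR). Last is a short C-terminal fragment of human FIS1, joined through residual multiple-cloning-site sequence. The insert was assembled by Gibson cloning. The Fis1 tail anchors the fusion in the mitochondrial outer membrane, placing FRB on the mitochondrial surface, and iRFP713 allows localisation to be confirmed in the far-red channel.

FRB dimerises with FKBP in the presence of rapamycin, so the construct is suited to acting as a mitochondrial anchor in chemically induced dimerisation experiments that recruit an FKBP-tagged partner. The associated publication concerns targeting of the phosphoinositide phosphatase SAC1 to mitochondria to study plasma membrane PI4P turnover.
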