Features (pLannotate 1.2.2; 18 found; start..end, strand, type, name):
     61..364     +  enhancer       CMV enhancer: human cytomegalovirus immediate early enhancer
    365..568     +  promoter       CMV promoter: human cytomegalovirus (CMV) immediate early promoter
    613..1560    +  CDS            iRFP713: iRFP713 is a basic (constitutively fluorescent) near ir fluorescent protein published in 2011, derived from Rhodopseudomonas palustris. It has low acid sensitivity. It requires the cofactor biliverdin for fluorescence.
   1561..1581    +  misc_feature   MCS (fragment): multiple cloning site
   1609..1887    +  CDS            FRB: FKBP-rapamycin binding domain of human FRAP
   1909..1946    +  misc_feature   MCS (fragment): multiple cloning site
   1945..2037    +  CDS            FIS1 (fragment): FIS1_HUMAN - Also known as TTC11. Experimental evidence at protein level: Swiss-Prot protein existence level 1. Involved in the fragmentation of the mitochondrial network and its perinuclear clustering. Plays a minor role in the recruitment and association of the fission mediator dynamin-related protein 1 (DNM1L) to the mitochondrial surface and mitochondrial fission. Can induce cytochrome c release from the mitochondrion to the cytosol, ultimately leading to apoptosis. Also mediates peroxisomal fission. From Homo sapiens (Human).
   2041..2057    +  misc_feature   MCS (fragment): multiple cloning site
   2069..2153    +  CDS            large T antigen (fragment): large T antigen from SV40 (simian virus 40)
   2176..2297    +  polyA_signal   SV40 poly(A) signal: SV40 polyadenylation signal
   2331..2759    -  rep_origin     f1 ori (sequence partly withheld): f1 bacteriophage origin of replication; arrow indicates direction of (+) strand synthesis
   2786..2890    +  promoter       AmpR promoter: bla
   2892..3249    +  promoter       SV40 promoter: SV40 enhancer and early promoter
   3284..4078    +  CDS            NeoR/KanR: aminoglycoside phosphotransferase from Tn5; aph(3')-II (or nptII); confers resistance to neomycin, kanamycin, and G418 (Geneticin®)
   4099..4251    +  CDS            ble (fragment): BLE_KLEPN - Experimental evidence at protein level: Swiss-Prot protein existence level 1. Binding protein with a strong affinity to the bleomycin family of antibiotics. Binds to CL990; an antimitotic-antibiotic compound. From Klebsiella pneumoniae.
   4310..4357    +  polyA_signal   HSV TK poly(A) signal: herpes simplex virus thymidine kinase polyadenylation signal (Cole and Stacy, 1985)
   4448..4464    -  polyA_signal   bGH poly(A) signal (fragment): bovine growth hormone polyadenylation signal
   4686..5274    +  rep_origin     ori: high-copy-number ColE1/pMB1/pBR322/pUC origin of replication
>Addgene plasmid #220080 | iRFP713-FRB-Fis1tail | addgene full sequence | sequence record 434128 | Addgene NGS Result
TAGTTATTAATAGTAATCAATTACGGGGTCATTAGTTCATAGCCCATATATGGAGTTCCGCGTTACATAA
CTTACGGTAAATGGCCCGCCTGGCTGACCGCCCAACGACCCCCGCCCATTGACGTCAATAATGACGTATG
TTCCCATAGTAACGCCAATAGGGACTTTCCATTGACGTCAATGGGTGGAGTATTTACGGTAAACTGCCCA
CTTGGCAGTACATCAAGTGTATCATATGCCAAGTACGCCCCCTATTGACGTCAATGACGGTAAATGGCCC
GCCTGGCATTATGCCCAGTACATGACCTTATGGGACTTTCCTACTTGGCAGTACATCTACGTATTAGTCA
TCGCTATTACCATGGTGATGCGGTTTTGGCAGTACATCAATGGGCGTGGATAGCGGTTTGACTCACGGGG
ATTTCCAAGTCTCCACCCCATTGACGTCAATGGGAGTTTGTTTTGGCACCAAAATCAACGGGACTTTCCA
AAATGTCGTAACAACTCCGCCCCATTGACGCAAATGGGCGGTAGGCGTGTACGGTGGGAGGTCTATATAA
GCAGAGCTGGTTTAGTGAACCGTCAGATCCGCTAGCGCTACCGGTCGCCACCATGGCGGAAGGATCCGTC
GCCAGGCAGCCTGACCTCTTGACCTGCGACGATGAGCCGATCCATATCCCCGGTGCCATCCAACCGCATG
GACTGCTGCTCGCCCTCGCCGCCGACATGACGATCGTTGCCGGCAGCGACAACCTTCCCGAACTCACCGG
ACTGGCGATCGGCGCCCTGATCGGCCGCTCTGCGGCCGATGTCTTCGACTCGGAGACGCACAACCGTCTG
ACGATCGCCTTGGCCGAGCCCGGGGCGGCCGTCGGAGCACCGATCACTGTCGGCTTCACGATGCGAAAGG
ACGCAGGCTTCATCGGCTCCTGGCATCGCCATGATCAGCTCATCTTCCTCGAGCTCGAGCCTCCCCAGCG
GGACGTCGCCGAGCCGCAGGCGTTCTTCCGCCGCACCAACAGCGCCATCCGCCGCCTGCAGGCCGCCGAA
ACCTTGGAAAGCGCCTGCGCCGCCGCGGCGCAAGAGGTGCGGAAGATTACCGGCTTCGATCGGGTGATGA
TCTATCGCTTCGCCTCCGACTTCAGCGGCGAAGTGATCGCAGAGGATCGGTGCGCCGAGGTCGAGTCAAA
ACTAGGCCTGCACTATCCTGCCTCAACCGTGCCGGCGCAGGCCCGTCGGCTCTATACCATCAACCCGGTA
CGGATCATTCCCGATATCAATTATCGGCCGGTGCCGGTCACCCCAGACCTCAATCCGGTCACCGGGCGGC
CGATTGATCTTAGCTTCGCCATCCTGCGCAGCGTCTCGCCCGTCCATCTGGAATTCATGCGCAACATAGG
CATGCACGGCACGATGTCGATCTCGATTTTGCGCGGCGAGCGACTGTGGGGATTGATCGTTTGCCATCAC
CGAACGCCGTACTACGTCGATCTCGATGGCCGCCAAGCCTGCGAGCTAGTCGCCCAGGTTCTGGCCTGGC
AGATCGGCGTGATGGAAGAGTCCGGACTCAGATCTCGAGCTGGAGGTGCTGGTGCTATCCTATCTAGAAT
CCTCTGGCATGAGATGTGGCATGAAGGCCTGGAAGAGGCATCTCGTTTGTACTTTGGGGAAAGGAACGTG
AAAGGCATGTTTGAGGTGCTGGAGCCCTTGCATGCTATGATGGAACGGGGCCCCCAGACTCTGAAGGAAA
CATCCTTTAATCAGGCCTATGGTCGAGATTTAATGGAGGCCCAAGAGTGGTGCAGGAAGTACATGAAATC
AGGGAATGTCAAGGACCTCACCCAAGCCTGGGACCTCTATTATCATGTGTTCCGACGAATCTCAAAGGGT
GGTAGTGCTGGTGGTAGTGCTCAAGCTTCGAATTCTGCAGTCGACGGTACCGCGGGACTCGTGGGCATGG
CCATCGTGGGAGGCATGGCCCTGGGTGTGGCGGGACTGGCCGGACTCATCGGACTTGCTGTGTCCAAGTC
CAAATCCTGAGGCCCGGGATCCACCGGATCTAGATAACTGATCATAATCAGCCATACCACATTTGTAGAG
GTTTTACTTGCTTTAAAAAACCTCCCACACCTCCCCCTGAACCTGAAACATAAAATGAATGCAATTGTTG
TTGTTAACTTGTTTATTGCAGCTTATAATGGTTACAAATAAAGCAATAGCATCACAAATTTCACAAATAA
AGCATTTTTTTCACTGCATTCTAGTTGTGGTTTGTCCAAACTCATCAATGTATCTTAACGCGTAAATTGT
AAGCGTTAATATTTTGTTAAAATTCGCGTTAAATTTTTGTTAAATCAGCTCATTTTTTAACCAATAGGCC
GAAATCGGCAAAATCCCTTATAAATCAAAAGAATAGACCGAGATAGGGT
[37 nt withheld, positions 2430-2466]
AAAGAACGTGGACTCCAACGTCAAAGG
[49 nt withheld, positions 2494-2542]
T
[91 nt withheld, positions 2544-2634]
G
[124 nt withheld, positions 2636-2759]
CAGGTGGCACTTTTCGGGGAAATGTGCGCGGAACCCCTATTTGTTTATTTTTCTAAATACATTCAAATAT
GTATCCGCTCATGAGACAATAACCCTGATAAATGCTTCAATAATATTGAAAAAGGAAGAGTCCTGAGGCG
GAAAGAACCAGCTGTGGAATGTGTGTCAGTTAGGGTGTGGAAAGTCCCCAGGCTCCCCAGCAGGCAGAAG
TATGCAAAGCATGCATCTCAATTAGTCAGCAACCAGGTGTGGAAAGTCCCCAGGCTCCCCAGCAGGCAGA
AGTATGCAAAGCATGCATCTCAATTAGTCAGCAACCATAGTCCCGCCCCTAACTCCGCCCATCCCGCCCC
TAACTCCGCCCAGTTCCGCCCATTCTCCGCCCCATGGCTGACTAATTTTTTTTATTTATGCAGAGGCCGA
GGCCGCCTCGGCCTCTGAGCTATTCCAGAAGTAGTGAGGAGGCTTTTTTGGAGGCCTAGGCTTTTGCAAA
GATCGATCAAGAGACAGGATGAGGATCGTTTCGCATGATTGAACAAGATGGATTGCACGCAGGTTCTCCG
GCCGCTTGGGTGGAGAGGCTATTCGGCTATGACTGGGCACAACAGACAATCGGCTGCTCTGATGCCGCCG
TGTTCCGGCTGTCAGCGCAGGGGCGCCCGGTTCTTTTTGTCAAGACCGACCTGTCCGGTGCCCTGAATGA
ACTGCAAGACGAGGCAGCGCGGCTATCGTGGCTGGCCACGACGGGCGTTCCTTGCGCAGCTGTGCTCGAC
GTTGTCACTGAAGCGGGAAGGGACTGGCTGCTATTGGGCGAAGTGCCGGGGCAGGATCTCCTGTCATCTC
ACCTTGCTCCTGCCGAGAAAGTATCCATCATGGCTGATGCAATGCGGCGGCTGCATACGCTTGATCCGGC
TACCTGCCCATTCGACCACCAAGCGAAACATCGCATCGAGCGAGCACGTACTCGGATGGAAGCCGGTCTT
GTCGATCAGGATGATCTGGACGAAGAGCATCAGGGGCTCGCGCCAGCCGAACTGTTCGCCAGGCTCAAGG
CGAGCATGCCCGACGGCGAGGATCTCGTCGTGACCCATGGCGATGCCTGCTTGCCGAATATCATGGTGGA
AAATGGCCGCTTTTCTGGATTCATCGACTGTGGCCGGCTGGGTGTGGCGGACCGCTATCAGGACATAGCG
TTGGCTACCCGTGATATTGCTGAAGAGCTTGGCGGCGAATGGGCTGACCGCTTCCTCGTGCTTTACGGTA
TCGCCGCTCCCGATTCGCAGCGCATCGCCTTCTATCGCCTTCTTGACGAGTTCTTCTGAGCGGGACTCTG
GGGTTCGAAATGACCGACCAAGCGACGCCCAACCTGCCATCACGAGATTTCGATTCCACCGCCGCCTTCT
ATGAAAGGTTGGGCTTCGGAATCGTTTTCCGGGACGCCGGCTGGATGATCCTCCAGCGCGGGGATCTCAT
GCTGGAGTTCTTCGCCCACCCTAGGGGGAGGCTAACTGAAACACGGAAGGAGACAATACCGGAAGGAACC
CGCGCTATGACGGCAATAAAAAGACAGAATAAAACGCACGGTGTTGGGTCGTTTGTTCATAAACGCGGGG
TTCGGTCCCAGGGCTGGCACTCTGTCGATACCCCACCGAGACCCCATTGGGGCCAATACGCCCGCGTTTC
TTCCTTTTCCCCACCCCACCCCCCAAGTTCGGGTGAAGGCCCAGGGCTCGCAGCCAACGTCGGGGCGGCA
GGCCCTGCCATAGCCTCAGGTTACTCATATATACTTTAGATTGATTTAAAACTTCATTTTTAATTTAAAA
GGATCTAGGTGAAGATCCTTTTTGATAATCTCATGACCAAAATCCCTTAACGTGAGTTTTCGTTCCACTG
AGCGTCAGACCCCGTAGAAAAGATCAAAGGATCTTCTTGAGATCCTTTTTTTCTGCGCGTAATCTGCTGC
TTGCAAACAAAAAAACCACCGCTACCAGCGGTGGTTTGTTTGCCGGATCAAGAGCTACCAACTCTTTTTC
CGAAGGTAACTGGCTTCAGCAGAGCGCAGATACCAAATACTGTTCTTCTAGTGTAGCCGTAGTTAGGCCA
CCACTTCAAGAACTCTGTAGCACCGCCTACATACCTCGCTCTGCTAATCCTGTTACCAGTGGCTGCTGCC
AGTGGCGATAAGTCGTGTCTTACCGGGTTGGACTCAAGACGATAGTTACCGGATAAGGCGCAGCGGTCGG
GCTGAACGGGGGGTTCGTGCACACAGCCCAGCTTGGAGCGAACGACCTACACCGAACTGAGATACCTACA
GCGTGAGCTATGAGAAAGCGCCACGCTTCCCGAAGGGAGAAAGGCGGACAGGTATCCGGTAAGCGGCAGG
GTCGGAACAGGAGAGCGCACGAGGGAGCTTCCAGGGGGAAACGCCTGGTATCTTTATAGTCCTGTCGGGT
TTCGCCACCTCTGACTTGAGCGTCGATTTTTGTGATGCTCGTCAGGGGGGCGGAGCCTATGGAAAAACGC
CAGCAACGCGGCCTTTTTACGGTTCCTGGCCTTTTGCTGGCCTTTTGCTCACATGTTCTTTCCTGCGTTA
TCCCCTGATTCTGTGGATAACCGTATTACCGCCATGCAT
